Addgene plasmid #195947: T1T/pUBQ10(mTurq->mScarlet)
Purpose: Tp901 target with pUBQ10 switching from mTurq to mScarlet
Depositing lab: Jennifer Nemhauser. Depositing organization: University of Washington. Publication: An integrase toolbox to record gene-expression during plant development. Guiziou S, Maranas CJ, Chu JC, Nemhauser JL. Nat Commun. 2023 Apr 3;14(1):1844. doi: 10.1038/s41467-023-37607-5. PubMed 37012288.
Backbone
  Vector backbone: pGII-L1-Rep (Kan)
  Backbone size w/o insert (bp): 4708
  Vector type: Plant Expression
  Selectable markers: Kan for Arabidopsis
Growth in bacteria
  Bacterial resistance: Kanamycin, 50 μg/mL
  Growth temperature: 37°C
  Growth strain: DH5alpha
  Copy number: High Copy
Gene/Insert
  Gene/Insert name: tRBCS-mScarlet-attP_Tp901-pUBQ10-attB_Tp901-mTurq-tUBQ10
  Species: Synthetic
  Insert size (bp): 4936
  Cloning method: Restriction Enzyme; 5′ cloning site Unknown (unknown if destroyed)
Terms and licenses: Academic/Nonprofit Terms; Industry Terms: Not Available to Industry
How to cite: T1T/pUBQ10(mTurq->mScarlet) was a gift from Jennifer Nemhauser (Addgene plasmid # 195947 ; http://n2t.net/addgene:195947 ; RRID:Addgene_195947)
