[The description below was written by a language model from this plasmid's Addgene catalogue record and pLannotate feature annotations shown in this document.]
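Description:
T1T/pUBQ10(mTurq->mScarlet) is a plant expression binary vector built on the pGII-L1-Rep (Kan) backbone, a pGreenII-style T-DNA plasmid. It is maintained at high copy in E. coli through a ColE1/pUC-type origin and also carries the pSa origin, which in this vector family supports replication in Agrobacterium. Bacterial selection is by kanamycin via an aph(3')-Ia gene located outside the T-DNA. Between the nopaline-type left and right border repeats, a NOS promoter–nptII–NOS terminator cassette provides kanamycin selection of transformed Arabidopsis. Remnants of a lacZα fragment and a T7 promoter flank the cloning region.

The synthetic payload of about 4.9 kb is a recombinase "target", or memory switch, for the serine integrase Tp901. The insert is arranged as tRBCS–mScarlet–attP–pUBQ10–attB–mTurquoise–tUBQ10, with the constitutive UBQ10 promoter sitting between two divergently oriented fluorescent protein genes. In the feature table, mScarlet and its pea rbcS-E9 terminator lie on the reverse strand and mTurquoise on the forward strand. The roughly 2.2 kb gap between them was not annotated, but according to the insert name it holds the promoter and the att sites. In the starting state, pUBQ10 drives mTurquoise. When Tp901 integrase is expressed, recombination between attP and attB presumably inverts the promoter, which turns off cyan and turns on red fluorescence. Because this recombination is essentially irreversible without a directionality factor, the colour change is heritable. The construct can therefore be used to record integrase activity, and hence the activity of whichever promoter drives the integrase, during plant development.
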