Features (pLannotate 1.2.2; 14 found; start..end, strand, type, name):
    311..335     +  misc_feature   RB T-DNA repeat: right border repeat from nopaline C58 T-DNA
    486..921     -  rep_origin     pSa ori: origin of replication from bacterial plasmid pSa
    926..1027    -  CDS            TRA2_ECOLX (fragment): Protein predicted: Swiss-Prot protein existence level 4. Required for transposition of transposon Tn903. From Escherichia coli.
   1212..2027    +  CDS            KanR: aminoglycoside phosphotransferase; aph(3')-Ia; confers resistance to kanamycin in bacteria or G418 (Geneticin®) in eukaryotes
   2128..2716    +  rep_origin     ori: high-copy-number ColE1/pMB1/pBR322/pUC origin of replication
   2783..2805    +  misc_feature   LB T-DNA repeat: left border repeat from nopaline C58 T-DNA (truncated)
   2829..3081    -  terminator     NOS terminator: nopaline synthase terminator and poly(A) signal
   3124..3915    -  CDS            neo: KKA2_KLEPN - Also known as kan, nptII. Experimental evidence at protein level: Swiss-Prot protein existence level 1. Resistance to kanamycin, neomycin, paromomycin, ribostamycin, butirosin and gentamicin B. From Klebsiella pneumoniae.
   3949..4128    -  promoter       NOS promoter: nopaline synthase promoter
   4238..4393    -  CDS            lacZα (fragment): LacZα fragment of β-galactosidase; lacZ fragment
   4401..4419    +  promoter       T7 promoter: promoter for bacteriophage T7 RNA polymerase
   4429..5070    -  terminator     E9 terminator: terminator and polyadenylation signal from the pea rbcS-E9 gene
   5079..5771    -  CDS            mScarlet: mScarlet is a basic (constitutively fluorescent) red fluorescent protein published in 2016, derived from synthetic construct. It has moderate acid sensitivity.
   8006..8725    +  CDS            mTurquoise: enhanced monomeric variant of CFP (Goedhart et al., 2010) mammalian codon-optimized
>Addgene plasmid #195947 | T1T/pUBQ10(mTurq->mScarlet) | addgene full sequence | sequence record 387082 | Addgene NGS Result
TTCGTTGTTGCTAAGAAATGCCTGTAATGTCCCACAAATGTAGAAAATGGTTCGTACCTTTGTCCAAGCA
TTGATATGTCTGATGAGAGGAAACTGCAAGATACTGAGCTTGGTTTAACGAAGGAGAGGCAGTTTCTTCC
TTCCAAAGCATTTCATTTGACAATGCCTTGATCATCTTAAGTAGAGTTTCTGTTGTGGAAAGTTTGAAAC
TTTGAAGAAACGACTCTCAAGTAAATTGATGATCACAAGTGAAAGTGTATGTTCGCTGCCACAGAATCAG
GGGATAACGCAGGAAAGAACATGAAGGCCTTGACAGGATATATTGGCGGGTAAACTAAGTCGCTGTATGT
GTTTGTTTGAGATCTAATTCCGGGGATCGGAAATCCAGAAGCCCGAGAGGTTGCCGCCTTTCGGGCTTTT
TCTTTTTCAAAAAAAAAAATTTATAAAACGATCTGTTGCGGCCGGCCGCCGGGTTGTGGGCAAAGGCGCT
CGACGGTGGGCAACCGCTTGCGGTTGTCCACGGGCGGAGCCGGTGCGCGTAGCGCATTGTCCACAAGCCA
AGGGCGACCAATAATTGATATATATATTCATAATTGAAAAGCTAATTGAACATACTACTTGCTGTAACTA
CTTGCCGGAGCGAGGGGTGTTTGCAAGCTGTTGATCTGAAAGGGCTATTAGCGTTCTCACGTGCCTTTTT
GATTAGCGATTTCACGTGACCTTATTAGCGATTTCACGTACTCCGATTAGCGATTTCACGTACCCTGATT
AGCGATTTCACGTGGATAGTTTTTGGAGCGGGCCGGAAAGCCCCGTGAATCAAGGCTTTGCGGGGCATTA
GCGGTTTCACGTGGATAACTACCCTCTATCCACAGGCTTCCGGGGATAAAAAAGCCCGCTCGACGGCGGG
CTGTTGGATGGGGATCGCCTGAATCGCCCCATCATCCAGCCAGAAAGTGAGGGAGCCACGGTTGATGAGA
GCTTTGTTGTAGGTGGACCAGTTGGTGATTTTGAACTTTTGCTTTGCCACGGAACGGTCTGCGTTGTCGG
GAAGATGCGTGATCTGATCCTTCAACTCAGCAAAAGTTCGATTTATTCAACAAAGCCACGTTGTGGCTCA
AAATCTCTGATGTTACATTGCACAAGATAAAAATATATCATCATGAACAATAAAACTGTCTGCTTACATA
AACAGTAATACAAGGGGTGTTATGAGCCATATTCAACGGGAAACGTCTTGCTCAAGGCCGCGATTAAATT
CCAACATGGATGCTGATTTATATGGGTATAAATGGGCTCGCGATAATGTCGGGCAATCAGGTGCGACAAT
CTACCGATTGTATGGGAAGCCCGATGCGCCAGAGTTGTTTCTGAAACATGGCAAAGGTAGCGTTGCCAAT
GATGTTACAGATGAGATGGTCAGACTAAACTGGCTGACGGAATTTATGCCTCTTCCGACCATCAAGCATT
TTATCCGTACTCCTGATGATGCATGGTTACTCACCACTGCGATCCCAGGGAAAACAGCATTCCAGGTATT
AGAAGAATATCCTGATTCAGGTGAAAATATTGTTGATGCGCTGGCAGTGTTCCTGCGCCGGTTGCATTCG
ATTCCTGTTTGTAATTGTCCTTTTAACAGCGATCGCGTATTTCGTCTCGCTCAGGCGCAATCACGAATGA
ATAACGGTTTGGTTGATGCGAGTGATTTTGATGACGAGCGTAATGGCTGGCCTGTTGAACAAGTCTGGAA
AGAAATGCATAAACTTTTGCCATTCTCACCGGATTCAGTCGTCACTCATGGTGATTTCTCACTTGATAAC
CTTATTTTTGACGAGGGGAAATTAATAGGTTGTATTGATGTTGGACGAGTCGGAATCGCAGACCGATACC
AGGATCTTGCCATCCTATGGAACTGCCTCGGTGAGTTTTCTCCTTCATTACAGAAACGGCTTTTTCAAAA
ATATGGTATTGATAATCCTGATATGAATAAATTGCAGTTTCATTTGATGCTCGATGAGTTTTTCTAATCA
GAATTGGTTAATTGGTTGTAACCATGACCAAAATCCCTTAACGTGAGTTTTCGTTCCACTGAGCGTCAGA
CCCCGTAGAAAAGATCAAAGGATCTTCTTGAGATCCTTTTTTTCTGCGCGTAATCTGCTGCTTGCAAACA
AAAAAACCACCGCTACCAGCGGTGGTTTGTTTGCCGGATCAAGAGCTACCAACTCTTTTTCCGAAGGTAA
CTGGCTTCAGCAGAGCGCAGATACCAAATACTGTTCTTCTAGTGTAGCCGTAGTTAGGCCACCACTTCAA
GAACTCTGTAGCACCGCCTACATACCTCGCTCTGCTAATCCTGTTACCAGTGGCTGCTGCCAGTGGCGAT
AAGTCGTGTCTTACCGGGTTGGACTCAAGACGATAGTTACCGGATAAGGCGCAGCGGTCGGGCTGAACGG
GGGGTTCGTGCACACAGCCCAGCTTGGAGCGAACGACCTACACCGAACTGAGATACCTACAGCGTGAGCT
ATGAGAAAGCGCCACGCTTCCCGAAGGGAGAAAGGCGGACAGGTATCCGGTAAGCGGCAGGGTCGGAACA
GGAGAGCGCACGAGGGAGCTTCCAGGGGGAAACGCCTGGTATCTTTATAGTCCTGTCGGGTTTCGCCACC
TCTGACTTGAGCGTCGATTTTTGTGATGCTCGTCAGGGGGGCGGAGCCTATGGAAAAACGCCAGCAACGC
GGCCTTTTTACGGTTCCTGGCCTTTTGCTGGCCTTTTGCTCACATGAGATCTTGGCAGGATATATTGTGG
TGTAACGTTATCAGCTTGCATGCCGGTCGATCTAGTAACATAGATGACACCGCGCGCGATAATTTATCCT
AGTTTGCGCGCTATATTTTGTTTTCTATCGCGTATTAAATGTATAATTGCGGGACTCTAATCATAAAAAC
CCATCTCATAAATAACGTCATGCATTACATGTTAATTATTACATGCTTAACGTAATTCAACAGAAATTAT
ATGATAATCATCGCAAGACCGGCAACAGGATTCAATCTTAAGAAACTTTATTGCCAAATGTTTGAACGAT
CTGCTTGACTCTAGCTAGAGTCCGAACCCCAGAGTCCCGCTCAGAAGAACTCGTCAAGAAGGCGATAGAA
GGCGATGCGCTGCGAATCGGGAGCGGCGATACCGTAAAGCACGAGGAAGCGGTCAGCCCATTCGCCGCCA
AGCTCTTCAGCAATATCACGGGTAGCCAACGCTATGTCCTGATAGCGGTCCGCCACACCCAGCCGGCCAC
AGTCGATGAATCCAGAAAAGCGGCCATTTTCCACCATGATATTCGGCAAGCAGGCATCGCCGTGGGTCAC
GACGAGATCCTCGCCGTCGGGCATCCGCGCCTTGAGCCTGGCGAACAGTTCGGCTGGCGCGAGCCCCTGA
TGCTCTTCGTCCAGATCATCCTGATCGACAAGACCGGCTTCCATCCGAGTACGTGCTCGCTCGATGCGAT
GTTTCGCTTGGTGGTCGAATGGGCAGGTAGCCGGATCAAGCGTATGCAGCCGCCGCATTGCATCAGCCAT
GATGGATACTTTCTCGGCAGGAGCAAGGTGAGATGACAGGAGATCCTGCCCCGGCACTTCGCCCAATAGC
AGCCAGTCCCTTCCCGCTTCAGTGACAACGTCGAGCACAGCTGCGCAAGGAACGCCCGTCGTGGCCAGCC
ACGATAGCCGCGCTGCCTCGTCTTGGAGTTCATTCAGGGCACCGGACAGGTCGGTCTTGACAAAAAGAAC
CGGGCGCCCCTGCGCTGACAGCCGGAACACGGCGGCATCAGAGCAGCCGATTGTCTGTTGTGCCCAGTCA
TAGCCGAATAGCCTCTCCACCCAAGCGGCCGGAGAACCTGCGTGCAATCCATCTTGTTCAATCATGCCTC
GATCGAGTTGAGAGTGAATATGAGACTCTAATTGGATACCGAGGGGAATTTATGGAACGTCAGTGGAGCA
TTTTTGACAAGAAATATTTGCTAGCTGATAGTGACCTTAGGCGACTTTTGAACGCGCAATAATGGTTTCT
GACGTATGTGCTTAGCTCATTAAACTCCAGAAACCCGCGGCTCAGTGGCTCCTTCAACGTTGCGGTTCTG
TCAGTTCCAAACGTAAAACGGCTTGTCCCGCGTCATCGGCGGGGGTCATAACGTGACTCCCTTAATTCTC
CGCTCATGATCGATAACATTAACGCTTACAATTTCCATTCGCCATTCAGGCTGCGCAACTGTTGGGAAGG
GCGATCGGTGCGGGCCTCTTCGCTATTACGCCAGCTGGCGAAAGGGGGATGTGCTGCAAGGCGATTAAGT
TGGGTAACGCCAGGGTTTTCCCAGTCACGACGTTGTAAAACGACGGCCAGTGAGCGCGCGTAATACGACT
CACTATAGGGCGGAGCGATTGATGCATGTTGTCAATCAATTGGCAAGTCATAAAATGCATTAAAAAATAT
TTTCATACTCAACTACAAATCCATGAGTATAACTATAATTATAAAGCAATGATTAGAATCTGACAAGGAT
TCTGGAAAATTACATAAAGGAAAGTTCATAAATGTCTAAAACACAAGAGGACATACTTGTATTCAGTAAC
ATTTGCAGCTTTTCTAGGTCTGAAAATATATTTGTTGCCTAGTGAATAAGCATAATGGTACAACTACAAG
TGTTTTACTCCTCATATTAACTTCGGTCATTAGAGGCCACGATTTGACACATTTTTACTCAAAACAAAAT
GTTTGCATATCTCTTATATTTTCAAATTCAACACACAACAAATAAGAGAAAAAACAAATAATATTAATTT
GAGAATGAACAAAAGGACCATATCATTCATTAACTCTTCTCCATCCATTTCCATTTCACAGTTCGATAGC
GAAAACCGAATAAAAAACACAGTAAATTACAAGCACAACAAATGGTACAAGAAAAACATGTTTCCCAATG
CCATAATACTCGAACTCAGTAGGATTCTGGTGTGTGCGCAATGAAACTGATGCATTGAACTTGACGAACG
TTGTCGAAACCGATGATACGAACGAAAGCTCAAGCTTACTTGTACAGCTCGTCCATGCCGCCGGTGGAGT
GGCGGCCCTCGGAGCGTTCGTACTGTTCCACCACGGTGTAGTCCTCGTTGTGGGAGGTGATGTCCAACTT
GCGGTCGACGTTGTAGGCGCCGGGCATCTGCACGGGCTTCTTGGCCTTGTAGGTGGTCTTGAAGTCCGCC
AGGTAGCGGCCGCCGTCCTTCAGGCGCAGGGCCATCTTAATGTCGCCCTTCAGCACGCCGTCCTCGGGGT
ACAACCGCTCGGTGGACGCTTCCCAGCCCATTGTCTTCTTCTGCATTACGGGGCCGTCAGGAGGGAAGTT
GGTGCCGCGGAGCTTCACCTTGTAGATCAGGGTGCCGTCCTCCAGGGAGGTGTCCTGGGTCACGGTCACG
GCGCCGCCGTCCTCGAAGTTCATCACGCGCTCCCACTTGAAGCCCTCGGGGAAGGACTGCTTATAGTAGT
CGGGGATGTCGGCGGGGTGCTTGGTGAAGGCCCTGGAGCCGTACATGAACTGAGGGGACAGGATGTCCCA
GGAGAAGGGCAGGGGGCCACCCTTGGTCACCTTCAGCTTGGCGGTCTGGGTGCCCTCGTAGGGGCGGCCC
TCGCCCTCGCCCTCGATCTCGAACTCGTGGCCGTTCATGGAGCCCTCCATGTGCACCTTGAACCGCATGA
ACTCCTTGATCACTGCCTCGCCCTTGCTCACACCACTACCACTTCCGACTTTCCTCTTCTTCTTTGGCAT
TGTTTACTATGCGAGTTTTTATTTCGTTTATTTCAATTAAGGTAACTAAAAAACTCCTTTGGAGCTCAAC
AACAAACTTTCCATTCACCCATTTATGGATACACAGTCTAGCTCAACAGAGCTTTTAACCCAAATTGGTA
CAATAGAATACAACTTTAGATCATAATTCTCAAAAGAAAGAGATTCCTTAGCTATTCTATCTGCCACTCC
ATTTCCTTCTCGGCTTGTATGCACAAGCATAAAATCCTCAAACTTGCTAAGTAGATACTTTATGTCTTGG
ATAATTGGATTGAGACTTGACAAGCATAACTTTCATGTAACCAAAGACACAAGTTGCTGAGAATCCACCT
CAAAAATGATCTTCCTATAATTGAATCGGGATAATGACAGCACAGCCCATCTAAGAGCCTCCACTTCTAC
TTCCAGCACGCTTCTTACTTTTACCACAGCTCTTGCACCTAACCATAACACCTTCCCTGTATGATCGCGA
AGCACCCACCCTAAGCCACATTTTAATCCTTCTGTTGGCCATGCCCCATCAAAGTTGCACTTAACCCAAG
ATTGTGGTGGAGCTTCCCATGTTTCTCGTCTGTCCCGACGGTGTTGTGGTTGGTGCTTTCCTTACATTCT
GAGCCTCTTTCCTTCTAATCCACTCATCTGCATCTTCTTGTGTCCTTACTAATACCTCATTGGTTCCAAA
TTCCCTCCCTTTAAGCACCAGCTCGTTTCTGTTCTTCCACAGCCTCCCAAGTATCCAAGGGACTAAAGCC
TCCACATTCTTCAGATCAGGATATTCTTGTTTAAGATGTTGAACTCTATGGAGGTTTGTATGAACTGATG
ATCTAGGACCGGATAAGTTCCCTTCTTCATAGCGAACTTATTCAAAGAATGTTTTGTGTATCATTCTTGT
TACATTGTTATTAATGAAAAAATATTATTGGTCATTGGACTGAACACGAGTGTTAAATATGGACCAGGCC
CCAAATAAGATCCATTGATATATGAATTAAATAACAAGAATAAATCGAGTCACCAAACCACTTGCCTTTT
TTAACGAGACTTGTTCACCAACTTGATACAAAAGTCATTATCCTATGCAAATCAATAATCATACAAAAAT
ATCCAATAACACTAAAAAATTAAAAGAAATGGATAATTTCACAATATGTTATACGATAAAGAAGTTACTT
TTCCAAGAAATTCACTGATTTTATAAGCCCACTTGCATTAGATAAATGGCAAAAAAAAACAAAAAGGAAA
AGAAATAAAGCACGAAGAATTCTAGAAAATACGAAATACGCTTCAATGCAGTGGGACCCACGGTTCAATT
ATTGCCAATTTTCAGCTCCACCGTATATTTAAAAAATAAAACGATAATGCTAAAAAAATATAAATCGTAA
CGATCGTTAAATCTCAACGGCTGGATCTTATGACGACCGTTAGAAATTGTGGTTGTCGACGAGTCAGTAA
TAAACGGCGTCAAAGTGGTTGCAGCCGGCACACACGAGTCGTGTTTATCAACTCAAAGCACAAATACTTT
TCCTCAACCTAAAAATAAGGCAATTAGCCAAAAACAACTTTGCGTGTAAACAACGCTCAATACACGTGTC
ATTTTATTATTAGCTATTGCTTCACCGCCTTAGCTTTCTCGTGACCTAGTCGTCCTCGTCTTTTCTTCTT
CTTCTTCTATAAAACAATACCCAAAGAGCTCTTCTTCTTCACAATTCAGATTTCAATTTCTCAAAATCTT
AAAAACTTTCTCTCAATTCTCTCTACCGTGATCAAGGTAAATTTCTGTGTTCCTTATTCTCTCAAAATCT
TCGATTTTGTTTTCGTTCGATCCCAATTTCGTATATGTTCTTTGGTTTAGATTCTGTTAATCTTAGATCG
AAGACGATTTTCTGGGTTTGATCGTTAGATATCATCTTAATTCTCGATTAGGGTTTCATAGATATCATCC
GATTTGTTCAAATAATTTGAGTTTTGTCGAATAATTACTCTTCGATTTGTGATTTCTATCTAGATCTGGT
GTTAGTTTCTAGTTTGTGCGATCGAATTTGTCGATTAATCTGAGTTTTTCTGATTAACAGTACTGCAAAA
AAAGCAAAAAGCATTTACCTTGATTGAGATGTTAATTGTGTTGGCATACCTAAACAATGCCAAAGAAGAA
GAGGAAAGTCGGAAGTGGTAGTGGTATGGTGAGCAAGGGCGAGGAGCTGTTCACCGGGGTGGTGCCCATC
CTGGTCGAGCTGGACGGCGACGTAAACGGCCACAAGTTCAGCGTGTCCGGCGAGGGCGAGGGCGATGCCA
CCTACGGCAAGCTGACCCTGAAGTTCATCTGCACCACCGGCAAGCTGCCCGTGCCCTGGCCCACCCTCGT
GACCACCCTGTCCTGGGGCGTGCAGTGCTTCGCCCGCTACCCCGACCACATGAAGCAGCACGACTTCTTC
AAGTCCGCCATGCCCGAAGGCTACGTCCAGGAGCGCACCATCTTCTTCAAGGACGACGGCAACTACAAGA
CCCGCGCCGAGGTGAAGTTCGAGGGCGACACCCTGGTGAACCGCATCGAGCTGAAGGGCATCGACTTCAA
GGAGGACGGCAACATCCTGGGGCACAAGCTGGAGTACAACTACATCAGCGACAACGTCTATATCACCGCC
GACAAGCAGAAGAACGGCATCAAGGCCAACTTCAAGATCCGCCACAACATCGAGGACGGCGGCGTGCAGC
TCGCCGACCACTACCAGCAGAACACCCCCATCGGCGACGGCCCCGTGCTGCTGCCCGACAACCACTACCT
GAGCACCCAGTCCAAGCTGAGCAAAGACCCCAACGAGAAGCGCGATCACATGGTCCTGCTGGAGTTCGTG
ACCGCCGCCGGGATCACTCTCGGCATGGACGAGCTGTACAAGTAATAAATCTCGTCTCTGTTATGCTTAA
GAAGTTCAATGTTTCGTTTCATGTAAAACTTTGGTGGTTTGTGTTTTGGGGCCTTGTATAATCCCTGATG
AATAAGTGTTCTACTATGTTTCCGTTCCTGTTATCTCTTTCTTTCTAATGACAAGTCGAACTTCTTCTTT
ATCATCGCTTCGTTTTTATTATCTGTGCTTCTTTTGTTTAATACGCCTGCAAAGTGACTCGACTCTGTTT
AGTGCAGTTCTGCGAAACTTGTAAATAGTCCAATTGTTGGCCTCTAGTAATAGATGTAGCGAAAGTGTTG
AGCTGTTGGGTTCTAAGGATGGCTTGAACATGTTAATCTTTTAGGTTCTGAGTATGATGAACA
